>Addgene plasmid #144602 | TFORF3126 | addgene full sequence | sequence record 346386 | Addgene NGS Result
GGCTCCGGTGCCCGTCAGTGGGCAGAGCGCACATCGCCCACAGTCCCCGAGAAGTTGGGGGGAGGGGTCG
GCAATTGAACCGGTGCCTAGAGAAGGTGGCGCGGGGTAAACTGGGAAAGTGATGTCGTGTACTGGCTCCG
CCTTTTTCCCGAGGGTGGGGGAGAACCGTATATAAGTGCAGTAGTCGCCGTGAACGTTCTTTTTCGCAAC
GGGTTTGCCGCCAGAACACAGGTAAGTGCCGTGTGTGGTTCCCGCGGGCCTGGCCTCTTTACGGGTTATG
GCCCTTGCGTGCCTTGAATTACTTCCACCTGGCTGCAGTACGTGATTCTTGATCCCGAGCTTCGGGTTGG
AAGTGGGTGGGAGAGTTCGAGGCCTTGCGCTTAAGGAGCCCCTTCGCCTCGTGCTTGAGTTGAGGCCTGG
CCTGGGCGCTGGGGCCGCCGCGTGCGAATCTGGTGGCACCTTCGCGCCTGTCTCGCTGCTTTCGATAAGT
CTCTAGCCATTTAAAATTTTTGATGACCTGCTGCGACGCTTTTTTTCTGGCAAGATAGTCTTGTAAATGC
GGGCCAAGATCTGCACACTGGTATTTCGGTTTTTGGGGCCGCGGGCGGCGACGGGGCCCGTGCGTCCCAG
CGCACATGTTCGGCGAGGCGGGGCCTGCGAGCGCGGCCACCGAGAATCGGACGGGGGTAGTCTCAAGCTG
GCCGGCCTGCTCTGGTGCCTGGCCTCGCGCCGCCGTGTATCGCCCCGCCCTGGGCGGCAAGGCTGGCCCG
GTCGGCACCAGTTGCGTGAGCGGAAAGATGGCCGCTTCCCGGCCCTGCTGCAGGGAGCTCAAAATGGAGG
ACGCGGCGCTCGGGAGAGCGGGCGGGTGAGTCACCCACACAAAGGAAAAGGGCCTTTCCGTCCTCAGCCG
TCGCTTCATGTGACTCCACGGAGTACCGGGCGCCGTCCAGGCACCTCGATTAGTTCTCGAGCTTTTGGAG
TACGTCGTCTTTAGGTTGGGGGGAGGGGTTTTATGCGATGGAGTTTCCCCACACTGAGTGGGTGGAGACT
GAAGTTAGGCCAGCTTGGCACTTGATGTAATTCTCCTTGGAATTTGCCCTTTTTGAGTTTGGATCTTGGT
TCATTCTCAAGCCTCAGACAGTGGTTCAAAGTTTTTTTCTTCCATTTCAGGTGTCGTGAGGCTAGCATCG
ATTGATCAACAAGTTTGTACAAAAAAGTTGGCATGGAAGATATACAAACAAATGCGGAACTGAAAAGCAC
TCAGGAGCAGTCTGTGCCCGCAGAAAGTGCAGCGGTTTTGAATGACTACAGTTTAACCAAATCTCATGAA
ATGGAAAATGTGGACAGTGGAGAAGGCCCAGCCAATGAAGATGAAGACATAGGAGATGATTCAATGAAAG
TGAAAGATGAATACAGTGAAAGAGATGAGAATGTTTTAAAGTCAGAACCCATGGGAAATGCAGAAGAGCC
TGAAATCCCTTACAGCTATTCAAGAGAATATAATGAATATGAAAACATTAAGTTGGAGAGACATGTTGTC
TCATTCGATAGTAGCAGGCCAACCAGTGGAAAGATGAACTGCGATGTGTGTGGATTATCCTGCATCAGCT
TCAATGTCTTAATGGTTCATAAGCGAAGCCATACTGGTGAACGCCCATTCCAGTGTAATCAGTGTGGGGC
ATCTTTTACTCAGAAAGGTAACCTCCTCCGCCACATTAAACTGCACACAGGGGAAAAACCTTTTAAGTGT
CACCTCTGCAACTATGCATGCCAAAGAAGAGATGCGCTCACGGGGCATCTTAGGACACATTCTGTGGAGA
AACCCTACAAATGTGAGTTTTGTGGAAGGAGTTACAAGCAGAGAAGTTCCCTTGAGGAGCACAAGGAGCG
CTGCCGTACATTTCTTCAGAGCACTGACCCAGGGGACACTGCAAGTGCGGAGGCAAGACACATCAAAGCA
GAGATGGGAAGTGAAAGAGCTCTCGTACTGGACAGATTAGCAAGCAATGTGGCAAAACGAAAAAGCTCAA
TGCCTCAGAAATTCATTGGTGAGAAGCGCCACTGCTTTGATGTCAACTATAATTCAAGTTACATGTATGA
GAAAGAGAGTGAGCTCATACAGACCCGCATGATGGACCAAGCCATCAATAACGCCATCAGCTATCTTGGC
GCCGAAGCCCTGCGCCCCTTGGTCCAGACACCGCCTGCTCCCACCTCGGAGATGGTTCCAGTTATCAGCA
GCATGTATCCCATAGCCCTCACCCGGGCTGAGATGTCAAACGGTGCCCCTCAAGAGCTGGAAAAGAAAAG
CATCCACCTTCCAGAGAAGAGCGTGCCTTCTGAGAGAGGCCTCTCTCCCAACAATAGTGGCCACGACTCC
ACGGACACTGACAGCAACCATGAAGAACGCCAGAATCACATCTATCAGCAAAATCACATGGTCCTGTCTC
GGGCCCGCAATGGGATGCCACTTCTGAAGGAGGTTCCCCGCTCTTACGAACTCCTCAAGCCCCCGCCCAT
CTGCCCAAGAGACTCCGTCAAAGTGATCAACAAGGAAGGGGAGGTGATGGATGTGTATCGGTGTGACCAC
TGCCGCGTCCTCTTCCTGGACTATGTGATGTTCACGATTCACATGGGCTGCCACGGCTTCCGTGACCCTT
TCGAGTGTAACATGTGTGGATATCGAAGCCATGATCGGTATGAGTTCTCGTCTCACATAGCCAGAGGAGA
ACACAGAGCCCTGCTGAAGTGCCCAACTTTCTTGTACAAAGTGGTTGATATCGGTAAGCCTATCCCTAAC
CCTCTCCTCGGTCTCGATTCTACGTAGTAATGAACTAGTCCGTAACTTGAAAGTATTTCGATTTCTTGGC
TTTATATATCTTGTGGAAAGGACGAGGATACATCCTATAATGTGCATTAACGCGTTAAGTCGACAATCAA
CCTCTGGATTACAAAATTTGTGAAAGATTGACTGGTATTCTTAACTATGTTGCTCCTTTTACGCTATGTG
GATACGCTGCTTTAATGCCTTTGTATCATGCTATTGCTTCCCGTATGGCTTTCATTTTCTCCTCCTTGTA
TAAATCCTGGTTGCTGTCTCTTTATGAGGAGTTGTGGCCCGTTGTCAGGCAACGTGGCGTGGTGTGCACT
GTGTTTGCTGACGCAACCCCCACTGGTTGGGGCATTGCCACCACCTGTCAGCTCCTTTCCGGGACTTTCG
CTTTCCCCCTCCCTATTGCCACGGCGGAACTCATCGCCGCCTGCCTTGCCCGCTGCTGGACAGGGGCTCG
GCTGTTGGGCACTGACAATTCCGTGGTGTTGTCGGGGAAATCATCGTCCTTTCCTTGGCTGCTCGCCTGT
GTTGCCACCTGGATTCTGCGCGGGACGTCCTTCTGCTACGTCCCTTCGGCCCTCAATCCAGCGGACCTTC
CTTCCCGCGGCCTGCTGCCGGCTCTGCGGCCTCTTCCGCGTCTTCGCCTTCGCCCTCAGACGAGTCGGAT
CTCCCTTTGGGCCGCCTCCCCGCGTCGACTTTAAGACCAATGACTTACAAGGCAGCTGTAGATCTTAGCC
ACTTTTTAAAAGAAAAGGGGGGACTGGAAGGGCTAATTCACTCCCAACGAAGACAAGATCTGCTTTTTGC
TTGTACTGGGTCTCTCTGGTTAGACCAGATCTGAGCCTGGGAGCTCTCTGGCTAACTAGGGAACCCACTG
CTTAAGCCTCAATAAAGCTTGCCTTGAGTGCTTCAAGTAGTGTGTGCCCGTCTGTTGTGTGACTCTGGTA
ACTAGAGATCCCTCAGACCCTTTTAGTCAGTGTGGAAAATCTCTAGCAGTACGTATAGTAGTTCATGTCA
TCTTATTATTCAGTATTTATAACTTGCAAAGAAATGAATATCAGAGAGTGAGAGGAACTTGTTTATTGCA
GCTTATAATGGTTACAAATAAAGCAATAGCATCACAAATTTCACAAATAAAGCATTTTTTTCACTGCATT
CTAGTTGTGGTTTGTCCAAACTCATCAATGTATCTTATCATGTCTGGCTCTAGCTATCCCGCCCCTAACT
CCGCCCATCCCGCCCCTAACTCCGCCCAGTTCCGCCCATTCTCCGCCCCATGGCTGACTAATTTTTTTTA
TTTATGCAGAGGCCGAGGCCGCCTCGGCCTCTGAGCTATTCCAGAAGTAGTGAGGAGGCTTTTTTGGAGG
CCTAGGGACGTACCCAATTCGCCCTATAGTGAGTCGTATTACGCGCGCTCACTGGCCGTCGTTTTACAAC
GTCGTGACTGGGAAAACCCTGGCGTTACCCAACTTAATCGCCTTGCAGCACATCCCCCTTTCGCCAGCTG
GCGTAATAGCGAAGAGGCCCGCACCGATCGCCCTTCCCAACAGTTGCGCAGCCTGAATGGCGAATGGG
[124 nt withheld, positions 4409-4532]
C
[91 nt withheld, positions 4534-4624]
A
[49 nt withheld, positions 4626-4674]
CCTTTGACGTTGGAGTCCACGTTCTTT
[37 nt withheld, positions 4702-4738]
ACCCTATCTCGGTCTATTCTTTTGATTTATAAGGGATTTTGCCGATTTCGGCCTATTGGTTAAAAAATGA
GCTGATTTAACAAAAATTTAACGCGAATTTTAACAAAATATTAACGCTTACAATTTAGGTGGCACTTTTC
GGGGAAATGTGCGCGGAACCCCTATTTGTTTATTTTTCTAAATACATTCAAATATGTATCCGCTCATGAG
ACAATAACCCTGATAAATGCTTCAATAATATTGAAAAAGGAAGAGTATGAGTATTCAACATTTCCGTGTC
GCCCTTATTCCCTTTTTTGCGGCATTTTGCCTTCCTGTTTTTGCTCACCCAGAAACGCTGGTGAAAGTAA
AAGATGCTGAAGATCAGTTGGGTGCACGAGTGGGTTACATCGAACTGGATCTCAACAGCGGTAAGATCCT
TGAGAGTTTTCGCCCCGAAGAACGTTTTCCAATGATGAGCACTTTTAAAGTTCTGCTATGTGGCGCGGTA
TTATCCCGTATTGACGCCGGGCAAGAGCAACTCGGTCGCCGCATACACTATTCTCAGAATGACTTGGTTG
AGTACTCACCAGTCACAGAAAAGCATCTTACGGATGGCATGACAGTAAGAGAATTATGCAGTGCTGCCAT
AACCATGAGTGATAACACTGCGGCCAACTTACTTCTGACAACGATCGGAGGACCGAAGGAGCTAACCGCT
TTTTTGCACAACATGGGGGATCATGTAACTCGCCTTGATCGTTGGGAACCGGAGCTGAATGAAGCCATAC
CAAACGACGAGCGTGACACCACGATGCCTGTAGCAATGGCAACAACGTTGCGCAAACTATTAACTGGCGA
ACTACTTACTCTAGCTTCCCGGCAACAATTAATAGACTGGATGGAGGCGGATAAAGTTGCAGGACCACTT
CTGCGCTCGGCCCTTCCGGCTGGCTGGTTTATTGCTGATAAATCTGGAGCCGGTGAGCGTGGGTCTCGCG
GTATCATTGCAGCACTGGGGCCAGATGGTAAGCCCTCCCGTATCGTAGTTATCTACACGACGGGGAGTCA
GGCAACTATGGATGAACGAAATAGACAGATCGCTGAGATAGGTGCCTCACTGATTAAGCATTGGTAACTG
TCAGACCAAGTTTACTCATATATACTTTAGATTGATTTAAAACTTCATTTTTAATTTAAAAGGATCTAGG
TGAAGATCCTTTTTGATAATCTCATGACCAAAATCCCTTAACGTGAGTTTTCGTTCCACTGAGCGTCAGA
CCCCGTAGAAAAGATCAAAGGATCTTCTTGAGATCCTTTTTTTCTGCGCGTAATCTGCTGCTTGCAAACA
AAAAAACCACCGCTACCAGCGGTGGTTTGTTTGCCGGATCAAGAGCTACCAACTCTTTTTCCGAAGGTAA
CTGGCTTCAGCAGAGCGCAGATACCAAATACTGTTCTTCTAGTGTAGCCGTAGTTAGGCCACCACTTCAA
GAACTCTGTAGCACCGCCTACATACCTCGCTCTGCTAATCCTGTTACCAGTGGCTGCTGCCAGTGGCGAT
AAGTCGTGTCTTACCGGGTTGGACTCAAGACGATAGTTACCGGATAAGGCGCAGCGGTCGGGCTGAACGG
GGGGTTCGTGCACACAGCCCAGCTTGGAGCGAACGACCTACACCGAACTGAGATACCTACAGCGTGAGCT
ATGAGAAAGCGCCACGCTTCCCGAAGGGAGAAAGGCGGACAGGTATCCGGTAAGCGGCAGGGTCGGAACA
GGAGAGCGCACGAGGGAGCTTCCAGGGGGAAACGCCTGGTATCTTTATAGTCCTGTCGGGTTTCGCCACC
TCTGACTTGAGCGTCGATTTTTGTGATGCTCGTCAGGGGGGCGGAGCCTATGGAAAAACGCCAGCAACGC
GGCCTTTTTACGGTTCCTGGCCTTTTGCTGGCCTTTTGCTCACATGTTCTTTCCTGCGTTATCCCCTGAT
TCTGTGGATAACCGTATTACCGCCTTTGAGTGAGCTGATACCGCTCGCCGCAGCCGAACGACCGAGCGCA
GCGAGTCAGTGAGCGAGGAAGCGGAAGAGCGCCCAATACGCAAACCGCCTCTCCCCGCGCGTTGGCCGAT
TCATTAATGCAGCTGGCACGACAGGTTTCCCGACTGGAAAGCGGGCAGTGAGCGCAACGCAATTAATGTG
AGTTAGCTCACTCATTAGGCACCCCAGGCTTTACACTTTATGCTTCCGGCTCGTATGTTGTGTGGAATTG
TGAGCGGATAACAATTTCACACAGGAAACAGCTATGACCATGATTACGCCAAGCGCGCAATTAACCCTCA
CTAAAGGGAACAAAAGCTGGAGCTGCAAGCTTAATGTAGTCTTATGCAATACTCTTGTAGTCTTGCAACA
TGGTAACGATGAGTTAGCAACATGCCTTACAAGGAGAGAAAAAGCACCGTGCATGCCGATTGGTGGAAGT
AAGGTGGTACGATCGTGCCTTATTAGGAAGGCAACAGACGGGTCTGACATGGATTGGACGAACCACTGAA
TTGCCGCATTGCAGAGATATTGTATTTAAGTGCCTAGCTCGATACATAAACGGGTCTCTCTGGTTAGACC
AGATCTGAGCCTGGGAGCTCTCTGGCTAACTAGGGAACCCACTGCTTAAGCCTCAATAAAGCTTGCCTTG
AGTGCTTCAAGTAGTGTGTGCCCGTCTGTTGTGTGACTCTGGTAACTAGAGATCCCTCAGACCCTTTTAG
TCAGTGTGGAAAATCTCTAGCAGTGGCGCCCGAACAGGGACTTGAAAGCGAAAGGGAAACCAGAGGAGCT
CTCTCGACGCAGGACTCGGCTTGCTGAAGCGCGCACGGCAAGAGGCGAGGGGCGGCGACTGGTGAGTACG
CCAAAAATTTTGACTAGCGGAGGCTAGAAGGAGAGAGATGGGTGCGAGAGCGTCAGTATTAAGCGGGGGA
GAATTAGATCGCGATGGGAAAAAATTCGGTTAAGGCCAGGGGGAAAGAAAAAATATAAATTAAAACATAT
AGTATGGGCAAGCAGGGAGCTAGAACGATTCGCAGTTAATCCTGGCCTGTTAGAAACATCAGAAGGCTGT
AGACAAATACTGGGACAGCTACAACCATCCCTTCAGACAGGATCAGAAGAACTTAGATCATTATATAATA
CAGTAGCAACCCTCTATTGTGTGCATCAAAGGATAGAGATAAAAGACACCAAGGAAGCTTTAGACAAGAT
AGAGGAAGAGCAAAACAAAAGTAAGACCACCGCACAGCAAGCGGCCGCTGATCTTCAGACCTGGAGGAGG
AGATATGAGGGACAATTGGAGAAGTGAATTATATAAATATAAAGTAGTAAAAATTGAACCATTAGGAGTA
GCACCCACCAAGGCAAAGAGAAGAGTGGTGCAGAGAGAAAAAAGAGCAGTGGGAATAGGAGCTTTGTTCC
TTGGGTTCTTGGGAGCAGCAGGAAGCACTATGGGCGCAGCGTCAATGACGCTGACGGTACAGGCCAGACA
ATTATTGTCTGGTATAGTGCAGCAGCAGAACAATTTGCTGAGGGCTATTGAGGCGCAACAGCATCTGTTG
CAACTCACAGTCTGGGGCATCAAGCAGCTCCAGGCAAGAATCCTGGCTGTGGAAAGATACCTAAAGGATC
AACAGCTCCTGGGGATTTGGGGTTGCTCTGGAAAACTCATTTGCACCACTGCTGTGCCTTGGAATGCTAG
TTGGAGTAATAAATCTCTGGAACAGATTTGGAATCACACGACCTGGATGGAGTGGGACAGAGAAATTAAC
AATTACACAAGCTTAATACACTCCTTAATTGAAGAATCGCAAAACCAGCAAGAAAAGAATGAACAAGAAT
TATTGGAATTAGATAAATGGGCAAGTTTGTGGAATTGGTTTAACATAACAAATTGGCTGTGGTATATAAA
ATTATTCATAATGATAGTAGGAGGCTTGGTAGGTTTAAGAATAGTTTTTGCTGTACTTTCTATAGTGAAT
AGAGTTAGGCAGGGATATTCACCATTATCGTTTCAGACCCACCTCCCAACCCCGAGGGGACCCATGCATT
GCATCTCAATTAGTCAGCAACCAGGTGTGGAAAGTCCCCAGGCTCCCCAGCAGGCAGAAGTATGCAAAGC
ATGCGTCTCAATTAGTCAGCAACCATAGTCCCGCCCCTAACTCCGCCCATCCCGCCCCTAACTCCGCCCA
GTTCCGCCCATTCTCCGCCCCATGGCTGACTAATTTTTTTTATTTATGCAGAGGCCGAGGCCGCCTCGGC
CTCTGAGCTATTCCAGAAGTAGTGAGGAGGCTTTTTTGGAGGCCTAGGCTTTTGCAAAAAGCTTTCTAGA
GGTACCACCGGAGCTTACCATGACCGAGTACAAGCCCACGGTGCGCCTCGCCACCCGCGACGACGTCCCC
AGGGCCGTACGCACCCTCGCCGCCGCGTTCGCCGACTACCCCGCCACGCGCCACACCGTCGATCCGGACC
GCCACATCGAGCGGGTCACCGAGCTGCAAGAACTCTTCCTCACGCGCGTCGGGCTCGACATCGGCAAGGT
GTGGGTCGCGGACGACGGCGCCGCCGTGGCGGTCTGGACCACGCCGGAGAGCGTCGAAGCGGGGGCGGTG
TTCGCCGAGATCGGCCCGCGCATGGCCGAGTTGAGCGGTTCCCGGCTGGCCGCGCAGCAACAGATGGAAG
GCCTCCTGGCGCCGCACCGGCCCAAGGAGCCCGCGTGGTTCCTGGCCACCGTCGGCGTCTCGCCCGACCA
CCAGGGCAAGGGTCTGGGCAGCGCCGTCGTGCTCCCCGGAGTGGAGGCGGCCGAGCGCGCCGGGGTGCCC
GCCTTCCTGGAGACCTCCGCGCCCCGCAACCTCCCCTTCTACGAGCGGCTCGGCTTCACCGTCACCGCCG
ACGTCGAGGTGCCCGAAGGACCGCGCACCTGGTGCATGACCCGCAAGCCCGGTGCCAGTTAACGAATTCT
AGATCTTGAGACAAATGGCAGTATTCATCCACAATTTTAAAAGAAAAGGGGGGATTGGGGGGTACAGTGC
AGGGGAAAGAATAGTAGACATAATAGCAACAGACATACAAACTAAAGAATTACAAAAACAAATTACAAAA
ATTCAAAATTTTCGGGTTTATTACAGGGACAGCAGAGATCCACTTTGGCGCCGGCTCGAGGCCTGCAGGT
GCAAAGATGGATAAAGTTTTAAACAGAGAGGAATCTTTGCAGCTAATGGACCTTCTAGGTCTTGAAAGGA
GTGGGAATT
Features (pLannotate 1.2.2; 34 found; start..end, strand, type, name):
      1..1179    +  promoter       EF-1α promoter: strong constitutive promoter for human elongation factor EF-1α
   1200..1217    +  protein_bind   attB1 (fragment): mutant version of attB; core recombination site for the Gateway® BP reaction BP Clonase™
   1223..2749    +  CDS            IKZF3: IKZF3_HUMAN - Also known as ZNFN1A3. Experimental evidence at protein level: Swiss-Prot protein existence level 1. Transcription factor that plays an important role in the regulation of lymphocyte differentiation. Plays an essential role in regulation of B-cell differentiation, proliferation and maturation to an effector state. Involved in regulating BCL2 expression and controlling apoptosis in T-cells in an IL2-dependent manner. From Homo sapiens (Human).
   2752..2775    -  protein_bind   attB2: mutant version of attB; recombination site for the Gateway® BP reaction BP Clonase™
   2783..2824    +  CDS            V5 tag: epitope tag from simian virus 5
   2840..2893    +  promoter       U6 promoter (fragment): RNA polymerase III promoter for human U6 snRNA
   2935..3523    +  misc_feature   WPRE: woodchuck hepatitis virus posttranscriptional regulatory element
   3574..3593    +  misc_feature   cPPT/CTS (fragment): central polypurine tract and central termination sequence of HIV-1
   3595..3828    +  LTR            3' LTR (ΔU3): self-inactivating 3' long terminal repeat (LTR) from HIV-1
   3906..4027    +  polyA_signal   SV40 poly(A) signal: SV40 polyadenylation signal
   4067..4202    +  rep_origin     SV40 ori: SV40 origin of replication
   4223..4241    -  promoter       T7 promoter: promoter for bacteriophage T7 RNA polymerase
   4249..4404    +  CDS            lacZα (fragment): LacZα fragment of β-galactosidase; lacZ fragment
   4409..4837    +  rep_origin     f1 ori (sequence partly withheld): f1 bacteriophage origin of replication; arrow indicates direction of (+) strand synthesis
   4890..4994    +  promoter       AmpR promoter: bla
   4995..5855    +  CDS            AmpR: β-lactamase; bla; confers resistance to ampicillin, carbenicillin, and related antibiotics
   6026..6614    +  rep_origin     ori: high-copy-number ColE1/pMB1/pBR322/pUC origin of replication
   6797..6889    +  CDS            lacI (fragment): lac repressor; lacI; The lac repressor binds to the lac operator to inhibit transcription in E. coli. This inhibition can be relieved by adding lactose or isopropyl-β-D-thiogalactopyranoside (IPTG).
   6902..6923    +  protein_bind   CAP binding site: CAP binding activates transcription in the presence of cAMP. E. coli catabolite activator protein
   6938..6968    +  promoter       lac promoter: promoter for the E. coli lac operon
   6976..6992    +  protein_bind   lac operator: The lac repressor binds to the lac operator to inhibit transcription in E. coli. This inhibition can be relieved by adding lactose or isopropyl-β-D-thiogalactopyranoside (IPTG). lac repressor encoded by lacI
   7037..7055    +  promoter       T3 promoter: promoter for bacteriophage T3 RNA polymerase
   7083..7309    +  promoter       RSV promoter: Rous sarcoma virus enhancer/promoter
   7310..7490    +  LTR            5' LTR (truncated): truncated 5' long terminal repeat (LTR) from HIV-1
   7537..7662    +  misc_feature   HIV-1 Ψ: packaging signal of human immunodeficiency virus type 1
   7646..8009    +  CDS            HIV-1 gag (fragment): gag protein from human immunodeficiency virus 1; gag
   8155..8388    +  misc_feature   RRE: The Rev response element (RRE) of HIV-1 allows for Rev-dependent mRNA export from the nucleus to the cytoplasm.
   8765..8791    +  CDS            Rev (fragment): human immunodeficiency virus 1 (HIV-1) Rev protein; rev; enhances nuclear export of unspliced and incompletely spliced viral mRNAs
   8798..8821    +  promoter       SV40 promoter (fragment): SV40 early promoter
   8822..8893    +  promoter       SV40 promoter (fragment): SV40 enhancer and early promoter
   8917..9052    +  rep_origin     SV40 ori: SV40 origin of replication
   9098..9694    +  CDS            PuroR (fragment): puromycin N-acetyltransferase; pac from Streptomyces; confers resistance to puromycin
   9743..9860    +  misc_feature   cPPT/CTS: central polypurine tract and central termination sequence of HIV-1
   9925..9991    +  CDS            small t antigen (fragment): SV40 (simian virus 40) small t antigen
