[The description below was written by a language model from this plasmid's Addgene catalogue record and pLannotate feature annotations shown in this document.]
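Description:
TFORF3126 is a third-generation-style, self-inactivating lentiviral expression plasmid built on the pLX_TRC317 backbone and carrying the human transcription factor IKZF3 (Aiolos, also known as ZNFN1A3), a regulator of lymphocyte and especially B-cell differentiation. It belongs to a barcoded collection of transcription factor ORFs. In bacteria it replicates from a high-copy ColE1/pUC-type origin and is selected with ampicillin through the bla gene. An f1 origin and remnants of lac and T7/T3 cloning-vector sequence are also annotated. The depositor warns that the plasmid can recombine, a common issue with LTR-containing vectors.

The viral genome is transcribed from an RSV promoter fused to a truncated HIV-1 5' LTR, followed by the Ψ packaging signal, a gag fragment and the RRE for Rev-dependent nuclear export. It ends in a ΔU3 3' LTR that inactivates the LTR promoter after integration. Within this unit, SV40 early promoter sequences precede a puromycin N-acetyltransferase gene for selecting transduced mammalian cells, and a cPPT/CTS element aids nuclear import. Downstream, the EF-1α promoter drives the IKZF3 ORF, which was inserted by Gateway recombination and is flanked by attB1 and attB2 sites. The ORF reads through into a C-terminal V5 epitope tag for detection, and a WPRE enhances transcript expression.

According to the record, each vector in the collection carries a unique 24-bp barcode that identifies its ORF in pooled overexpression screens, such as those assessing directed differentiation. The barcode is not annotated as a feature in the table, so its position cannot be stated from the record.
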