Addgene plasmid #144602: TFORF3126
Purpose: Lentiviral vector for overexpressing transcription factor ORFs with unique 24-bp barcodes. Barcodes facilitate identification of transcription factors in pooled screens.
Depositing lab: Feng Zhang. Depositing organization: Broad Institute. Publication: A transcription factor atlas of directed differentiation. Joung J, Ma S, Tay T, Geiger-Schuller KR, Kirchgatterer PC, Verdine VK, Guo B, Arias-Garcia MA, Allen WE, Singh A, Kuksenko O, Abudayyeh OO, Gootenberg JS, Fu Z, Macrae RK, Buenrostro JD, Regev A, Zhang F. Cell. 2023 Jan 5;186(1):209-229.e26. doi: 10.1016/j.cell.2022.11.026. PubMed 36608654.
Backbone
  Vector backbone: pLX_TRC317
  Backbone manufacturer: Broad Institute Genetic Perturbation Platform
  Backbone size w/o insert (bp): 8264
  Vector type: Mammalian Expression, Lentiviral
  Selectable markers: Puromycin
Growth in bacteria
  Bacterial resistance: Ampicillin, 100 μg/mL
  Growth temperature: 37°C
  Growth strain: NEB Stable
  Copy number: High Copy
Gene/Insert
  Gene/Insert name: IKZF3
  Species: H. sapiens (human)
  Insert size (bp): 1733
  Entrez Gene: IKZF3 (a.k.a. AIO, AIOLOS, IMD84, ZNFN1A3)
  Promoter: EF1a
  Tag / fusion protein: V5 (C terminal on insert)
  Cloning method: Gateway Cloning
  Sequencing primers: 5′ GGGTGGAGACTGAAGTTAGGCCAG; 3′ CACATAGCGTAAAAGGAGCAACATAG
Resource information
  A portion of this plasmid was derived from a plasmid made by: Broad Institute Genetic Perturbation Platform
Terms and licenses: Academic/Nonprofit Terms; Industry Terms: Not Available to Industry
Depositor comments: NM_012481.4 Please test multiple small colonies in case of plasmid recombination. To make this collection available in a timely manner, a portion of this collection was not fully sequenced by Addgene. If an Addgene verified full plasmid sequence is not available, please contact us prior to placing an order to request the full sequence.
How to cite: TFORF3126 was a gift from Feng Zhang (Addgene plasmid # 144602 ; http://n2t.net/addgene:144602 ; RRID:Addgene_144602)
