>Addgene plasmid #144602 | TFORF3126 | depositor partial sequence | sequence record 285921 | Insert
ATCGATTGATCAACAAGTTTGTACAAAAAAGTTGGCATGGAAGATATACAAACAAATGCGGAACTGAAAA
GCACTCAGGAGCAGTCTGTGCCCGCAGAAAGTGCAGCGGTTTTGAATGACTACAGTTTAACCAAATCTCA
TGAAATGGAAAATGTGGACAGTGGAGAAGGCCCAGCCAATGAAGATGAAGACATAGGAGATGATTCAATG
AAAGTGAAAGATGAATACAGTGAAAGAGATGAGAATGTTTTAAAGTCAGAACCCATGGGAAATGCAGAAG
AGCCTGAAATCCCTTACAGCTATTCAAGAGAATATAATGAATATGAAAACATTAAGTTGGAGAGACATGT
TGTCTCATTCGATAGTAGCAGGCCAACCAGTGGAAAGATGAACTGCGATGTGTGTGGATTATCCTGCATC
AGCTTCAATGTCTTAATGGTTCATAAGCGAAGCCATACTGGTGAACGCCCATTCCAGTGTAATCAGTGTG
GGGCATCTTTTACTCAGAAAGGTAACCTCCTCCGCCACATTAAACTGCACACAGGGGAAAAACCTTTTAA
GTGTCACCTCTGCAACTATGCATGCCAAAGAAGAGATGCGCTCACGGGGCATCTTAGGACACATTCTGTG
GAGAAACCCTACAAATGTGAGTTTTGTGGAAGGAGTTACAAGCAGAGAAGTTCCCTTGAGGAGCACAAGG
AGCGCTGCCGTACATTTCTTCAGAGCACTGACCCAGGGGACACTGCAAGTGCGGAGGCAAGACACATCAA
AGCAGAGATGGGAAGTGAAAGAGCTCTCGTACTGGACAGATTAGCAAGCAATGTGGCAAAACGAAAAAGC
TCAATGCCTCAGAAATTCATTGGTGAGAAGCGCCACTGCTTTGATGTCAACTATAATTCAAGTTACATGT
ATGAGAAAGAGAGTGAGCTCATACAGACCCGCATGATGGACCAAGCCATCAATAACGCCATCAGCTATCT
TGGCGCCGAAGCCCTGCGCCCCTTGGTCCAGACACCGCCTGCTCCCACCTCGGAGATGGTTCCAGTTATC
AGCAGCATGTATCCCATAGCCCTCACCCGGGCTGAGATGTCAAACGGTGCCCCTCAAGAGCTGGAAAAGA
AAAGCATCCACCTTCCAGAGAAGAGCGTGCCTTCTGAGAGAGGCCTCTCTCCCAACAATAGTGGCCACGA
CTCCACGGACACTGACAGCAACCATGAAGAACGCCAGAATCACATCTATCAGCAAAATCACATGGTCCTG
TCTCGGGCCCGCAATGGGATGCCACTTCTGAAGGAGGTTCCCCGCTCTTACGAACTCCTCAAGCCCCCGC
CCATCTGCCCAAGAGACTCCGTCAAAGTGATCAACAAGGAAGGGGAGGTGATGGATGTGTATCGGTGTGA
CCACTGCCGCGTCCTCTTCCTGGACTATGTGATGTTCACGATTCACATGGGCTGCCACGGCTTCCGTGAC
CCTTTCGAGTGTAACATGTGTGGATATCGAAGCCATGATCGGTATGAGTTCTCGTCTCACATAGCCAGAG
GAGAACACAGAGCCCTGCTGAAGTGCCCAACTTTCTTGTACAAAGTGGTTGATATCGGTAAGCCTATCCC
TAACCCTCTCCTCGGTCTCGATTCTACGTAGTAATGAACTAGTCCGTAACTTGAAAGTATTTCGATTTCT
TGGCTTTATATATCTTGTGGAAAGGACGAGGATACATCCTATAATGTGCATTA
