>Addgene plasmid #144602 | TFORF3126 | depositor partial sequence | sequence record 285922 | Barcode
GGATACATCCTATAATGTGCATTA
